>Addgene plasmid #120736 | GGE367 | addgene full sequence | sequence record 259150 | Addgene NGS Result
AGCGCCCAATACGCAAACCGCCTCTCCCCGCGCGTTGGCCGATTCATTAATGCAGCTGGCACGACAGGTT
TCCCGACTGGAAAGCGGGCAGTGAGCGCAACGCAATTAATGTGAGTTAGCTCACTCATTAGGCACCCCAG
GCTTTACACTTTATGCTTCCGGCTCGTATGTTGTGTGGAATTGTGAGCGGATAACAATTTCACACAGGAA
ACAGCTATGACCATGATTACGCCAAGCTATTTAGGTGACACTATAGAATACTCAAGCTATGCATCAAGCT
TGGTACCGAGCTCGGATCCACTAGTAACGGCCGCCAGTGTGCTGGAATTCGCCCTTGGGGGTCTCTAGGT
TAGGGATAACAGGGTAATGATAACTTCGTATAGCATACATTATACGAAGTTATGGGTTGGCGGCGCATTT
GTGTCCCAAAAAACAGCCCCAATTGCCCCAATTGACCCCAAATTGACCCAGTAGCGGACCCAACCCCGGC
GAGAGCCCCCTTCACCCCACATATCAAACCTCCCCCGGTTCCCACACTTGCCGTTAAGGGCGTAGGGTAC
TGCAGTCTGGAATCTACGCTTGTTCAGACTTTGTACTAGTTTCTTTGTCTGGCCATCCGGGTAACCCATG
CCGGACGCAAAATAGACTACTGAAAATTTTTTTGCTTTGTGGTTGGGACTTTAGCCAAGGGTATAAAAGA
CCACCGTCCCCGAATTACCTTTCCTCTTCTTTTCTCTCTCTCCTTGTCAACTCACACCCGAAGCACAATG
AAGAAGCCCGAGCTGACCGCTACCTCTGTTGAGAAGTTCCTGATTGAGAAGTTTGATTCCGTTTCCGACC
TGATGCAGCTGTCCGAGGGCGAGGAGTCTCGAGCCTTCTCCTTTGACGTGGGCGGACGAGGTTACGTTCT
GCGAGTGAACTCGTGTGCCGACGGCTTCTACAAGGATCGATACGTCTACCGACACTTTGCTTCTGCCGCT
CTGCCCATCCCTGAGGTTCTCGACATTGGCGAGTTCTCTGAGTCCCTCACCTACTGCATCTCTCGACGAG
CTCAGGGAGTCACCCTGCAGGACCTCCCTGAGACTGAGCTGCCTGCTGTCCTCCAGCCTGTTGCTGAGGC
CATGGACGCTATCGCTGCTGCTGATCTGTCCCAGACCTCGGGTTTCGGCCCCTTTGGACCTCAGGGAATT
GGACAGTACACCACTTGGCGAGACTTCATCTGTGCTATTGCCGATCCTCACGTCTACCATTGGCAGACCG
TTATGGACGATACTGTGTCGGCTTCTGTCGCTCAGGCTCTGGACGAGCTGATGCTCTGGGCCGAGGATTG
CCCCGAGGTTCGACACCTGGTGCATGCTGACTTCGGTTCCAACAACGTTCTCACCGACAACGGCCGAATC
ACTGCCGTGATTGACTGGTCCGAGGCTATGTTTGGCGACTCGCAGTACGAGGTGGCCAACATCTTCTTTT
GGCGACCCTGGCTGGCTTGTATGGAGCAGCAGACCCGATACTTCGAGCGACGACATCCTGAGCTCGCTGG
CTCCCCTCGACTGCGAGCTTACATGCTCCGAATTGGTCTGGACCAGCTCTACCAGTCGCTGGTGGATGGC
AACTTTGACGATGCTGCCTGGGCTCAGGGACGATGTGACGCCATCGTGCGATCTGGCGCTGGAACCGTCG
GACGAACTCAGATTGCCCGACGATCCGCTGCTGTCTGGACCGACGGATGCGTGGAGGTCCTGGCTGATTC
GGGTAACCGACGACCCTCTACTCGACCTCGAGCTAAGGAGTAAGTGTCTGTGGTATCTAAGCTATTTATC
ACTCTTTACAACTTCTACCTCAACTATCTACTTTAATAAATGAATATCGTTTATTCTCTATGATTACTGT
ATATGCGTTCCTCTAAGACAAATCGAATATAACTTCGTATAGCAGGAGTTATCCGAAGCGAGTAGGGATA
ACAGGGTAATACGGAGAGACCCCCAAGGGCGAATTCTGCAGATATCCATCACACTGGCGGCCGCTCGAGC
ATGCATCTAGAGGGCCCAATTCGCCCTATAGTGAGTCGTATTACAATTCACTGGCCGTCGTTTTACAACG
TCGTGACTGGGAAAACCCTGGCGTTACCCAACTTAATCGCCTTGCAGCACATCCCCCTTTCGCCAGCTGG
CGTAATAGCGAAGAGGCCCGCACCGATCGCCCTTCCCAACAGTTGCGCAGCCTATACGTACGGCAGTTTA
AGGTTTACACCTATAAAAGAGAGAGCCGTTATCGTCTGTTTGTGGATGTACAGAGTGATATTATTGACAC
GCCGGGGCGACGGATGGTGATCCCCCTGGCCAGTGCACGTCTGCTGTCAGATAAAGTCTCCCGTGAACTT
TACCCGGTGGTGCATATCGGGGATGAAAGCTGGCGCATGATGACCACCGATATGGCCAGTGTGCCGGTCT
CCGTTATCGGGGAAGAAGTGGCTGATCTCAGCCACCGCGAAAATGACATCAAAAACGCCATTAACCTGAT
GTTCTGGGGAATATAAATGTCAGGCATGAGATTATCAAAAAGGATCTTCACCTAGATCCTTTTCACGTAG
AAAGCCAGTCCGCAGAAACGGTGCTGACCCCGGATGAATGTCAGCTACTGGGCTATCTGGACAAGGGAAA
ACGCAAGCGCAAAGAGAAAGCAGGTAGCTTGCAGTGGGCTTACATGGCGATAGCTAGACTGGGCGGTTTT
ATGGACAGCAAGCGAACCGGAATTGCCAGCTGGGGCGCCCTCTGGTAAGGTTGGGAAGCCCTGCAAAGTA
AACTGGATGGCTTTCTTGCCGCCAAGGATCTGATGGCGCAGGGGATCAAGCTCTGATCAAGAGACAGGAT
GAGGATCGTTTCGCATGATTGAACAAGATGGATTGCACGCAGGTTCTCCGGCCGCTTGGGTGGAGAGGCT
ATTCGGCTATGACTGGGCACAACAGACAATCGGCTGCTCTGATGCCGCCGTGTTCCGGCTGTCAGCGCAG
GGGCGCCCGGTTCTTTTTGTCAAGACCGACCTGTCCGGTGCCCTGAATGAACTGCAAGACGAGGCAGCGC
GGCTATCGTGGCTGGCCACGACGGGCGTTCCTTGCGCAGCTGTGCTCGACGTTGTCACTGAAGCGGGAAG
GGACTGGCTGCTATTGGGCGAAGTGCCGGGGCAGGATCTCCTGTCATCTCACCTTGCTCCTGCCGAGAAA
GTATCCATCATGGCTGATGCAATGCGGCGGCTGCATACGCTTGATCCGGCTACCTGCCCATTCGACCACC
AAGCGAAACATCGCATCGAGCGAGCACGTACTCGGATGGAAGCCGGTCTTGTCGATCAGGATGATCTGGA
CGAAGAGCATCAGGGGCTCGCGCCAGCCGAACTGTTCGCCAGGCTCAAGGCGAGCATGCCCGACGGCGAG
GATCTCGTCGTGACCCATGGCGATGCCTGCTTGCCGAATATCATGGTGGAAAATGGCCGCTTTTCTGGAT
TCATCGACTGTGGCCGGCTGGGTGTGGCGGACCGCTATCAGGACATAGCGTTGGCTACCCGTGATATTGC
TGAAGAGCTTGGCGGCGAATGGGCTGACCGCTTCCTCGTGCTTTACGGTATCGCCGCTCCCGATTCGCAG
CGCATCGCCTTCTATCGCCTTCTTGACGAGTTCTTCTGAATTATTAACGCTTACAATTTCCTGATGCGGT
ATTTTCTCCTTACGCATCTGTGCGGTATTTCACACCGCATCAGGTGGCACTTTTCGGGGAAATGTGCGCG
GAACCCCTATTTGTTTATTTTTCTAAATACATTCAAATATGTATCCGCTCATGAGACAATAACCCTGATA
AATGCTTCAATAATAGCACGTGAGGAGGGCCACCATGGCCAAGTTGACCAGTGCCGTTCCGGTGCTCACC
GCGCGCGACGTCGCCGGAGCGGTCGAGTTCTGGACCGACCGGCTCGGGTTCTCCCGGGACTTCGTGGAGG
ACGACTTCGCCGGTGTGGTCCGGGACGACGTGACCCTGTTCATCAGCGCGGTCCAGGACCAGGTGGTGCC
GGACAACACCCTGGCCTGGGTGTGGGTGCGCGGCCTGGACGAGCTGTACGCCGAGTGGTCGGAGGTCGTG
TCCACGAACTTCCGGGACGCCTCCGGGCCGGCCATGACCGAGATCGGCGAGCAGCCGTGGGGGCGGGAGT
TCGCCCTGCGCGACCCGGCCGGCAACTGCGTGCACTTCGTGGCCGAGGAGCAGGACTGACACGTGCTAAA
ACTTCATTTTTAATTTAAAAGGATCTAGGTGAAGATCCTTTTTGATAATCTCATGACCAAAATCCCTTAA
CGTGAGTTTTCGTTCCACTGAGCGTCAGACCCCGTAGAAAAGATCAAAGGATCTTCTTGAGATCCTTTTT
TTCTGCGCGTAATCTGCTGCTTGCAAACAAAAAAACCACCGCTACCAGCGGTGGTTTGTTTGCCGGATCA
AGAGCTACCAACTCTTTTTCCGAAGGTAACTGGCTTCAGCAGAGCGCAGATACCAAATACTGTTCTTCTA
GTGTAGCCGTAGTTAGGCCACCACTTCAAGAACTCTGTAGCACCGCCTACATACCTCGCTCTGCTAATCC
TGTTACCAGTGGCTGCTGCCAGTGGCGATAAGTCGTGTCTTACCGGGTTGGACTCAAGACGATAGTTACC
GGATAAGGCGCAGCGGTCGGGCTGAACGGGGGGTTCGTGCACACAGCCCAGCTTGGAGCGAACGACCTAC
ACCGAACTGAGATACCTACAGCGTGAGCTATGAGAAAGCGCCACGCTTCCCGAAGGGAGAAAGGCGGACA
GGTATCCGGTAAGCGGCAGGGTCGGAACAGGAGAGCGCACGAGGGAGCTTCCAGGGGGAAACGCCTGGTA
TCTTTATAGTCCTGTCGGGTTTCGCCACCTCTGACTTGAGCGTCGATTTTTGTGATGCTCGTCAGGGGGG
CGGAGCCTATGGAAAAACGCCAGCAACGCGGCCTTTTTACGGTTCCTGGCCTTTTGCTGGCCTTTTGCTC
ACATGTTCTTTCCTGCGTTATCCCCTGATTCTGTGGATAACCGTATTACCGCCTTTGAGTGAGCTGATAC
CGCTCGCCGCAGCCGAACGACCGAGCGCAGCGAGTCAGTGAGCGAGGAAGCGGAAG
Features (pLannotate 1.2.2; 16 found; start..end, strand, type, name):
      2..94      +  CDS            lacI (fragment): lac repressor; lacI; The lac repressor binds to the lac operator to inhibit transcription in E. coli. This inhibition can be relieved by adding lactose or isopropyl-β-D-thiogalactopyranoside (IPTG).
    107..128     +  protein_bind   CAP binding site: CAP binding activates transcription in the presence of cAMP. E. coli catabolite activator protein
    143..173     +  promoter       lac promoter: promoter for the E. coli lac operon
    181..197     +  protein_bind   lac operator: The lac repressor binds to the lac operator to inhibit transcription in E. coli. This inhibition can be relieved by adding lactose or isopropyl-β-D-thiogalactopyranoside (IPTG). lac repressor encoded by lacI
    239..257     +  promoter       SP6 promoter: promoter for bacteriophage SP6 RNA polymerase
    370..403     +  protein_bind   loxP: Cre-mediated recombination occurs in the 8-bp core sequence (GCATACAT). Cre recombinase
    768..1790    +  CDS            hph: KHYB_ECOLX - Experimental evidence at protein level: Swiss-Prot protein existence level 1. The aminoglycoside phosphotransferases achieve inactivation of their antibiotic substrates by phosphorylation. Only phosphorylates hygromycin and closely related compounds such as demethyl analogs and destomycin. From Escherichia coli.
   2055..2073    -  promoter       T7 promoter: promoter for bacteriophage T7 RNA polymerase
   2076..2223    +  CDS            lacZα (fragment): LacZα fragment of β-galactosidase; lacZ fragment
   2233..2536    +  CDS            ccdB (fragment): CcdB, a bacterial toxin that poisons DNA gyrase; ccdB; Plasmids containing the ccdB gene cannot be propagated in standard E. coli strains.
   2584..2853    +  CDS            tnpA (fragment): TN5P_ECOLX - Also known as tnp. Experimental evidence at protein level: Swiss-Prot protein existence level 1. Mediates transposition of transposon Tn5 by a 'cut and paste' mechanism. First, the monomeric transposase binds the 19 bp inverted DNA repeats flanking the transposon. Then, dimerization of the DNA- bound transposase creates a synaptic DNA complex. After nicking of the first DNA strand, excision of the transposon proceeds through a series of intermediates. The transposase then mediates the insertion of the transposon at a new site by strand transfer. The activity of the wild- type tran
   2885..3679    +  CDS            NeoR/KanR: aminoglycoside phosphotransferase from Tn5; aph(3')-II (or nptII); confers resistance to neomycin, kanamycin, and G418 (Geneticin®)
   3700..3750    -  misc_feature   bom (fragment): basis of mobility region from pBR322
   3777..3865    +  promoter       AmpR promoter (fragment): bla
   3885..4259    +  CDS            BleoR: antibiotic-binding protein; Sh ble from Streptoalloteichus hindustanus; confers resistance to bleomycin, phleomycin, and Zeocin™
   4397..4985    +  rep_origin     ori: high-copy-number ColE1/pMB1/pBR322/pUC origin of replication
