[The description below was written by a language model from this plasmid's Addgene catalogue record and pLannotate feature annotations shown in this document.]
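Description:
GGE367 is a part-donor plasmid from a modular Golden Gate toolkit for building expression plasmids for the oleaginous yeast Yarrowia lipolytica. It is listed as a cloning/assembly vector on the pCR4Blunt-TOPO backbone, with the synthetic part inserted by TOPO cloning. In E. coli it is maintained at high copy from a ColE1/pUC-type origin and selected with kanamycin through the Tn5-derived NeoR/KanR gene. The sequenced record also carries a BleoR (Sh ble) coding sequence downstream of an AmpR promoter fragment, which is not what the nominal backbone name would lead one to expect. The annotated lacZα–ccdB fragments, lac promoter/operator and CAP site are backbone remnants of the TOPO positive-selection system, in which insertion disrupts the lethal ccdB fusion. SP6 and T7 promoters flank the cloning site.

The payload, Marker_hph, is a 1,628 bp synthetic module whose core is the E. coli hph gene, encoding hygromycin B phosphotransferase. It gives a dominant antibiotic-resistance marker for selecting Y. lipolytica transformants, with no need for an auxotrophic host strain. One loxP site is annotated upstream of the hph coding sequence, which hints at a design for Cre-mediated marker excision, but only this single site was detected and the record does not describe such a use. The yeast promoter and terminator that presumably drive hph in the unannotated regions flanking the coding sequence are not identified, nor are the type IIS restriction sites and overhangs that set the part's position in an assembly. In use, the marker module is released from this donor and combined with other toolkit parts in a one-pot Golden Gate reaction to make a complete Y. lipolytica expression plasmid.
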