Addgene plasmid #120736: GGE367
Purpose: Part of GoldenGate Yarrowia lipolytica toolkit for assembling an expression plasmid for Y. lipolytic yeast. Antibiotic resistance marker for selection after transformation in Y. lipolytica (Marker_hph)
Depositing lab: Tristan Rossignol. Depositing organization: INRAE Jouy-en-Josas. Publication: A modular Golden Gate toolkit for Yarrowia lipolytica synthetic biology. Larroude M, Park YK, Soudier P, Kubiak M, Nicaud JM, Rossignol T. Microb Biotechnol. 2019 May 31. doi: 10.1111/1751-7915.13427. PubMed 31148366.
Backbone
  Vector backbone: pCR4Blunt-TOPO
  Vector type: Cloning/assembly plasmid
Growth in bacteria
  Bacterial resistance: Kanamycin, 50 μg/mL
  Growth temperature: 37°C
  Growth strain: DH5alpha
  Copy number: High Copy
Gene/Insert
  Gene/Insert name: Marker_hph
  Species: Synthetic
  Insert size (bp): 1628
  Cloning method: TOPO Cloning
Terms and licenses: Academic/Nonprofit Terms; Industry Terms: Not Available to Industry
How to cite: GGE367 was a gift from Tristan Rossignol (Addgene plasmid # 120736 ; http://n2t.net/addgene:120736 ; RRID:Addgene_120736)
