>Addgene plasmid #120736 | GGE367 | depositor partial sequence | sequence record 229346 | Marker_hph
GGTCTCTAGGTTAGGGATAACAGGGTAATGATAACTTCGTATAGCATACATTATACGAAGTTATGGGTTG
GCGGCGCATTTGTGTCCCAAAAAACAGCCCCAATTGCCCCAATTGACCCCAAATTGACCCAGTAGCGGAC
CCAACCCCGGCGAGAGCCCCCTTCACCCCACATATCAAACCTCCCCCGGTTCCCACACTTGCCGTTAAGG
GCGTAGGGTACTGCAGTCTGGAATCTACGCTTGTTCAGACTTTGTACTAGTTTCTTTGTCTGGCCATCCG
GGTAACCCATGCCGGACGCAAAATAGACTACTGAAAATTTTTTTGCTTTGTGGTTGGGACTTTAGCCAAG
GGTATAAAAGACCACCGTCCCCGAATTACCTTTCCTCTTCTTTTCTCTCTCTCCTTGTCAACTCACACCC
GAAGCACAATGAAGAAGCCCGAGCTGACCGCTACCTCTGTTGAGAAGTTCCTGATTGAGAAGTTTGATTC
CGTTTCCGACCTGATGCAGCTGTCCGAGGGCGAGGAGTCTCGAGCCTTCTCCTTTGACGTGGGCGGACGA
GGTTACGTTCTGCGAGTGAACTCGTGTGCCGACGGCTTCTACAAGGATCGATACGTCTACCGACACTTTG
CTTCTGCCGCTCTGCCCATCCCTGAGGTTCTCGACATTGGCGAGTTCTCTGAGTCCCTCACCTACTGCAT
CTCTCGACGAGCTCAGGGAGTCACCCTGCAGGACCTCCCTGAGACTGAGCTGCCTGCTGTCCTCCAGCCT
GTTGCTGAGGCCATGGACGCTATCGCTGCTGCTGATCTGTCCCAGACCTCGGGTTTCGGCCCCTTTGGAC
CTCAGGGAATTGGACAGTACACCACTTGGCGAGACTTCATCTGTGCTATTGCCGATCCTCACGTCTACCA
TTGGCAGACCGTTATGGACGATACTGTGTCGGCTTCTGTCGCTCAGGCTCTGGACGAGCTGATGCTCTGG
GCCGAGGATTGCCCCGAGGTTCGACACCTGGTGCATGCTGACTTCGGTTCCAACAACGTTCTCACCGACA
ACGGCCGAATCACTGCCGTGATTGACTGGTCCGAGGCTATGTTTGGCGACTCGCAGTACGAGGTGGCCAA
CATCTTCTTTTGGCGACCCTGGCTGGCTTGTATGGAGCAGCAGACCCGATACTTCGAGCGACGACATCCT
GAGCTCGCTGGCTCCCCTCGACTGCGAGCTTACATGCTCCGAATTGGTCTGGACCAGCTCTACCAGTCGC
TGGTGGATGGCAACTTTGACGATGCTGCCTGGGCTCAGGGACGATGTGACGCCATCGTGCGATCTGGCGC
TGGAACCGTCGGACGAACTCAGATTGCCCGACGATCCGCTGCTGTCTGGACCGACGGATGCGTGGAGGTC
CTGGCTGATTCGGGTAACCGACGACCCTCTACTCGACCTCGAGCTAAGGAGTAAGTGTCTGTGGTATCTA
AGCTATTTATCACTCTTTACAACTTCTACCTCAACTATCTACTTTAATAAATGAATATCGTTTATTCTCT
ATGATTACTGTATATGCGTTCCTCTAAGACAAATCGAATATAACTTCGTATAGCAGGAGTTATCCGAAGC
GAGTAGGGATAACAGGGTAATACGGAGAGACC
